Addgene plasmid #176991: GNAS_pLENTI-CAG-IRES-GFP
Purpose: Mammalian lentiviral expression vector encoding GNAS
Depositing lab: Roger Reeves. Depositing organization: Johns Hopkins University and School of Medicine. Publication: Overexpression screen of chromosome 21 genes reveals modulators of Sonic hedgehog signaling relevant to Down syndrome. Moyer AJ, Fernandez FX, Li Y, Klinedinst DK, Florea LD, Kazuki Y, Oshimura M, Reeves RH. Dis Model Mech. 2023 Apr 1;16(4):dmm049712. doi: 10.1242/dmm.049712. Epub 2023 Apr 13. PubMed 36995257.
Backbone
  Vector backbone: plenti-CAG-gate-FLAG-IRES-GFP
  Backbone manufacturer: Derived from Addgene #107398; KanR replaced with AmpR
  Backbone size w/o insert (bp): 9341
  Vector type: Lentiviral
Growth in bacteria
  Bacterial resistance: Ampicillin, 100 μg/mL
  Growth temperature: 30°C
  Growth strain: NEB Stable
  Copy number: Low Copy
Gene/Insert
  Gene/Insert name: GNAS (alt names: AHO; GSA)
  Species: H. sapiens (human)
  Insert size (bp): 1248
  Entrez Gene: GNAS (a.k.a. AHO, AIMAH1, C20orf45, GNAS1, GPSA, GSA, GSP, NESP, PITA3, POH, SCG6, SgVI)
  Promoter: CAG
  Cloning method: Gateway Cloning
Resource information
  A portion of this plasmid was derived from a plasmid made by: DNASU (HsCD00288799)
Terms and licenses: Academic/Nonprofit Terms; Industry Terms: Not Available to Industry
How to cite: GNAS_pLENTI-CAG-IRES-GFP was a gift from Roger Reeves (Addgene plasmid # 176991 ; http://n2t.net/addgene:176991 ; RRID:Addgene_176991)
