[The description below was written by a language model from this plasmid's Addgene catalogue record and pLannotate feature annotations shown in this document.]
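Description:
GNAS_pLENTI-CAG-IRES-GFP is a self-inactivating HIV-1-based lentiviral transfer plasmid for expressing human GNAS, the stimulatory G-protein alpha subunit that couples GPCRs to adenylyl cyclase and cAMP production, in mammalian cells. It is built on a plenti-CAG-gate-FLAG-IRES-GFP backbone in which the original kanamycin marker was replaced with AmpR. In bacteria it is maintained through a ColE1/pUC-type origin under ampicillin selection. The catalogue entry lists it as low copy even though the origin is annotated as a high-copy type. An f1 ori, a T7 promoter and an SV40 ori also sit in the backbone.

The viral genome is transcribed from a CMV enhancer/promoter fused to a truncated 5' LTR, a Tat-independent arrangement. It carries the Ψ packaging signal with a gag fragment, the RRE for Rev-dependent nuclear export and the cPPT/CTS. It ends in a ΔU3 3' LTR followed by an SV40 polyadenylation signal. Inside this, the CAG promoter (CMV enhancer, chicken β-actin promoter and chimeric intron) drives the GNAS coding sequence, which was introduced by Gateway recombination and is flanked by attB1 and attB2. A partial FLAG annotation lies just downstream of attB2, but the record does not establish whether it is fused in frame to GNAS. An EMCV IRES then allows EGFP to be translated from the same transcript, so transduced cells can be identified by fluorescence. A WPRE enhances transcript expression.

The depositor's full sequence and the repository's partial NGS assembly differ slightly in length but show the same feature order. The associated publication describes an overexpression screen for modulators of Sonic hedgehog signaling, though the record does not state the role GNAS played in it.
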