Features (pLannotate 1.2.2; 30 found; start..end, strand, type, name):
    129..246     +  misc_feature   cPPT/CTS: central polypurine tract and central termination sequence of HIV-1
    344..723     +  enhancer       CMV enhancer: human cytomegalovirus immediate early enhancer
    726..1001    +  promoter       chicken β-actin promoter: No description available
   1002..2010    +  intron         chimeric intron: chimera between introns from chicken β-actin and rabbit β-globin
   2126..2150    +  protein_bind   attB1: mutant version of attB; recombination site for the Gateway® BP reaction BP Clonase™
   2171..3355    +  CDS            GNAS: GNAS2_HUMAN - Also known as GNAS1, GSP. Experimental evidence at protein level: Swiss-Prot protein existence level 1. Guanine nucleotide-binding proteins (G proteins) function as transducers in numerous signaling pathways controlled by G protein- coupled receptors (GPCRs) (PubMed:17110384). Signaling involves the activation of adenylyl cyclases, resulting in increased levels of the signaling molecule cAMP (PubMed:26206488, PubMed:8702665). GNAS functions downstream of several GPCRs, including beta-adrenergic receptors (PubMed:21488135). Stimulates the Ras signaling pathway via RAPGEF2 (PubMed:
   3393..3417    -  protein_bind   attB2: mutant version of attB; recombination site for the Gateway® BP reaction BP Clonase™
   3440..3460    +  CDS            FLAG (fragment): FLAG® epitope tag, followed by an enterokinase cleavage site
   3484..4044    +  misc_feature   IRES: internal ribosome entry site (IRES) of the encephalomyocarditis virus (EMCV)
   4047..4766    +  CDS            EGFP: the original enhanced GFP (Yang et al., 1996) mammalian codon-optimized
   4777..4807    +  misc_feature   MCS (fragment): pUC18/19 multiple cloning site
   4826..4842    +  misc_feature   MCS (fragment): pBluescript multiple cloning site
   4842..5430    +  misc_feature   WPRE: woodchuck hepatitis virus posttranscriptional regulatory element
   5431..5450    +  misc_feature   MCS (fragment): pBluescript multiple cloning site
   5452..5637    +  CDS            nef (fragment): NEF_HV1Z2 - Experimental evidence at protein level: Swiss-Prot protein existence level 1. Extracellular Nef protein targets CD4(+) T-lymphocytes for apoptosis by interacting with CXCR4 surface receptors. From Human immunodeficiency virus type 1 group M subtype D (isolate Z2/CDC-Z34) (HIV-1).
   5639..5872    +  LTR            3' LTR (ΔU3): self-inactivating 3' long terminal repeat (LTR) from HIV-1
   5944..6065    +  polyA_signal   SV40 poly(A) signal: SV40 polyadenylation signal
   6105..6240    +  rep_origin     SV40 ori: SV40 origin of replication
   6261..6279    -  promoter       T7 promoter: promoter for bacteriophage T7 RNA polymerase
   6302..6660    -  rep_origin     f1 ori (sequence partly withheld): f1 bacteriophage origin of replication; arrow indicates direction of (+) strand synthesis
   6687..6791    +  promoter       AmpR promoter: bla
   6792..7652    +  CDS            AmpR: β-lactamase; bla; confers resistance to ampicillin, carbenicillin, and related antibiotics
   7823..8411    +  rep_origin     ori: high-copy-number ColE1/pMB1/pBR322/pUC origin of replication
   8586..8889    +  enhancer       CMV enhancer: human cytomegalovirus immediate early enhancer
   8890..9089    +  promoter       CMV promoter: human cytomegalovirus (CMV) immediate early promoter
   9107..9287    +  LTR            5' LTR (truncated): truncated 5' long terminal repeat (LTR) from HIV-1
   9334..9459    +  misc_feature   HIV-1 Ψ: packaging signal of human immunodeficiency virus type 1
   9443..9781    +  CDS            HIV-1 gag (fragment): gag protein from human immunodeficiency virus 1; gag
   9958..10191   +  misc_feature   RRE: The Rev response element (RRE) of HIV-1 allows for Rev-dependent mRNA export from the nucleus to the cytoplasm.
  10568..79      +  CDS            Rev (fragment) (across the origin): human immunodeficiency virus 1 (HIV-1) Rev protein; rev; enhances nuclear export of unspliced and incompletely spliced viral mRNAs
>Addgene plasmid #176991 | GNAS_pLENTI-CAG-IRES-GFP | depositor full sequence | sequence record 343045 | Full Sequence
GACCCGACAGGCCCGAAGGAATAGAAGAAGAAGGTGGAGAGAGAGACAGAGACAGATCCATTCGATTAGT
GAACGGATCGGCACTGCGTGCGCCAATTCTGCAGACAAATGGCAGTATTCATCCACAATTTTAAAAGAAA
AGGGGGGATTGGGGGGTACAGTGCAGGGGAAAGAATAGTAGACATAATAGCAACAGACATACAAACTAAA
GAATTACAAAAACAAATTACAAAAATTCAAAATTTTCGGGTTTATTACAGGGACAGCAGAGATCCAGTTT
GGTTAGTACCGGGCCCGCTCTAGCCCTAGATTTAAATCGATGTACGGGCCAGATATACGCGTTGACATTG
ATTATTGACTAGTTATTAATAGTAATCAATTACGGGGTCATTAGTTCATAGCCCATATATGGAGTTCCGC
GTTACATAACTTACGGTAAATGGCCCGCCTGGCTGACCGCCCAACGACCCCCGCCCATTGACGTCAATAA
TGACGTATGTTCCCATAGTAACGCCAATAGGGACTTTCCATTGACGTCAATGGGTGGACTATTTACGGTA
AACTGCCCACTTGGCAGTACATCAAGTGTATCATATGCCAAGTACGCCCCCTATTGACGTCAATGACGGT
AAATGGCCCGCCTGGCATTATGCCCAGTACATGACCTTATGGGACTTTCCTACTTGGCAGTACATCTACG
TATTAGTCATCGCTATTACCATGGGTCGAGGTGAGCCCCACGTTCTGCTTCACTCTCCCCATCTCCCCCC
CCTCCCCACCCCCAATTTTGTATTTATTTATTTTTTAATTATTTTGTGCAGCGATGGGGGCGGGGGGGGG
GGGGGCGCGCGCCAGGCGGGGCGGGGCGGGGCGAGGGGCGGGGCGGGGCGAGGCGGAGAGGTGCGGCGGC
AGCCAATCAGAGCGGCGCGCTCCGAAAGTTTCCTTTTATGGCGAGGCGGCGGCGGCGGCGGCCCTATAAA
AAGCGAAGCGCGCGGCGGGCGGGAGTCGCTGCGTTGCCTTCGCCCCGTGCCCCGCTCCGCGCCGCCTCGC
GCCGCCCGCCCCGGCTCTGACTGACCGCGTTACTCCCACAGGTGAGCGGGCGGGACGGCCCTTCTCCTCC
GGGCTGTAATTAGCGCTTGGTTTAATGACGGCTCGTTTCTTTTCTGTGGCTGCGTGAAAGCCTTAAAGGG
CTCCGGGAGGGCCCTTTGTGCGGGGGGGAGCGGCTCGGGGGGTGCGTGCGTGTGTGTGTGCGTGGGGAGC
GCCGCGTGCGGCCCGCGCTGCCCGGCGGCTGTGAGCGCTGCGGGCGCGGCGCGGGGCTTTGTGCGCTCCG
CGTGTGCGCGAGGGGAGCGCGGCCGGGGGCGGTGCCCCGCGGTGCGGGGGGGCTGCGAGGGGAACAAAGG
CTGCGTGCGGGGTGTGTGCGTGGGGGGGTGAGCAGGGGGTGTGGGCGCGGCGGTCGGGCTGTAACCCCCC
CCTGCACCCCCCTCCCCGAGTTGCTGAGCACGGCCCGGCTTCGGGTGCGGGGCTCCGTGCGGGGCGTGGC
GCGGGGCTCGCCGTGCCGGGCGGGGGGTGGCGGCAGGTGGGGGTGCCGGGCGGGGCGGGGCCGCCTCGGG
CCGGGGAGGGCTCGGGGGAGGGGCGCGGCGGCCCCGGAGCGCCGGCGGCTGTCGAGGCGCGGCGAGCCGC
AGCCATTGCCTTTTATGGTAATCGTGCGAGAGGGCGCAGGGACTTCCTTTGTCCCAAATCTGGCGGAGCC
GAAATCTGGGAGGCGCCGCCGCACCCCCTCTAGCGGGCGCGGGCGAAGCGGTGCGGCGCCGGCAGGAAGG
AAATGGGCGGGGAGGGCCTTCGTGCGTCGCCGCGCCGCCGTCCCCTTCTCCATCTCCAGCCTCGGGGCTG
CCGCAGGGGGACGGCTGCCTTCGGGGGGGACGGGGCAGGGCGGGGTTCGGCTTCTGGCGTGTGACCGGCG
GCTCTAGAGCCTCTGCTAACCATGTTCATGCCTTCTTCTTTTTCCTACAGCTCCTGGGCAACGTGCTGGT
TATTGTGCTGTCTCATCATTTTGGCAAAGAATTCCCCTAGCCGCGGAATCTAGACTGCCGGATCGAATTG
TCGACGAATTCGGATCTGGCCAATCACAAGTTTGTACAAAAAAGCAGGCTCCGCGGCCGCCCCCTTCACC
ATGGGCTGCCTCGGGAACAGTAAGACCGAGGACCAGCGCAACGAGGAGAAGGCGCAGCGTGAGGCCAACA
AAAAGATCGAGAAGCAGCTGCAGAAGGACAAGCAGGTCTACCGGGCCACGCACCGCCTGCTGCTGCTGGG
TGCTGGAGAATCTGGTAAAAGCACCATTGTGAAGCAGATGAGGATCCTGCATGTTAATGGGTTTAATGGA
GAGGGCGGCGAAGAGGACCCGCAGGCTGCAAGGAGCAACAGCGATGGCAGTGAGAAGGCAACCAAAGTGC
AGGACATCAAAAACAACCTGAAAGAGGCGATTGAAACCATTGTGGCCGCCATGAGCAACCTGGTGCCCCC
CGTGGAGCTGGCCAACCCCGAGAACCAGTTCAGAGTGGACTACATCCTGAGTGTGATGAACGTGCCTGAC
TTTGACTTCCCTCCCGAATTCTATGAGCATGCCAAGGCTCTGTGGGAGGATGAAGGAGTGCGTGCCTGCT
ACGAACGCTCCAACGAGTACCAGCTGATTGACTGTGCCCAGTACTTCCTGGACAAGATCGACGTGATCAA
GCAGGCTGACTATGTGCCGAGCGATCAGGACCTGCTTCGCTGCCGTGTCCTGACTTCTGGAATCTTTGAG
ACCAAGTTCCAGGTGGACAAAGTCAACTTCCACATGTTTGACGTGGGTGGCCAGCGCGATGAACGCCGCA
AGTGGATCCAGTGCTTCAACGATGTGACTGCCATCATCTTCGTGGTGGCCAGCAGCAGCTACAACATGGT
CATCCGGGAGGACAACCAGACCAACCGCCTGCAGGAGGCTCTGAACCTCTTCAAGAGCATCTGGAACAAC
AGATGGCTGCGCACCATCTCTGTGATCCTGTTCCTCAACAAGCAAGATCTGCTCGCTGAGAAAGTCCTTG
CTGGGAAATCGAAGATTGAGGACTACTTTCCAGAATTTGCTCGCTACACTACTCCTGAGGATGCTACTCC
CGAGCCCGGAGAGGACCCACGCGTGACCCGGGCCAAGTACTTCATTCGAGATGAGTTTCTGAGGATCAGC
ACTGCCAGTGGAGATGGGCGTCACTACTGCTACCCTCATTTCACCTGCGCTGTGGACACTGAGAACATCC
GCCGTGTGTTCAACGACTGCCGTGACATCATTCAGCGCATGCACCTTCGTCAGTACGAGCTGCTCTACTA
GCCAACTTTCTTGTACAAGGGTGGGCGCGCCGACCCAGCTTTCTTGTACAAAGTGGTGGGAGGAGGTGGA
TCTGGCGACTACAAGGACGACGATGACAAGTGACTCGAGCGGGATCAATTCCGCCCCCCCCCTAACGTTA
CTGGCCGAAGCCGCTTGGAATAAGGCCGGTGTGCGTTTGTCTATATGTTATTTTCCACCATATTGCCGTC
TTTTGGCAATGTGAGGGCCCGGAAACCTGGCCCTGTCTTCTTGACGAGCATTCCTAGGGGTCTTTCCCCT
CTCGCCAAAGGAATGCAAGGTCTGTTGAATGTCGTGAAGGAAGCAGTTCCTCTGGAAGCTTCTTGAAGAC
AAACAACGTCTGTAGCGACCCTTTGCAGGCAGCGGAACCCCCCACCTGGCGACAGGTGCCTCTGCGGCCA
AAAGCCACGTGTATAAGATACACCTGCAAAGGCGGCACAACCCCAGTGCCACGTTGTGAGTTGGATAGTT
GTGGAAAGAGTCAAATGGCTCTCCTCAAGCGTATTCAACAAGGGGCTGAAGGATGCCCAGAAGGTACCCC
ATTGTATGGGATCTGATCTGGGGCCTCGGTGCACATGCTTTACATGTGTTTAGTCGAGGTTAAAAAAACG
TCTAGGCCCCCCGAACCACGGGGACGTGGTTTTCCTTTGAAAAACACGATAATACCATGGTGAGCAAGGG
CGAGGAGCTGTTCACCGGGGTGGTGCCCATCCTGGTCGAGCTGGACGGCGACGTAAACGGCCACAAGTTC
AGCGTGTCCGGCGAGGGCGAGGGCGATGCCACCTACGGCAAGCTGACCCTGAAGTTCATCTGCACCACCG
GCAAGCTGCCCGTGCCCTGGCCCACCCTCGTGACCACCCTGACCTACGGCGTGCAGTGCTTCAGCCGCTA
CCCCGACCACATGAAGCAGCACGACTTCTTCAAGTCCGCCATGCCCGAAGGCTACGTCCAGGAGCGCACC
ATCTTCTTCAAGGACGACGGCAACTACAAGACCCGCGCCGAGGTGAAGTTCGAGGGCGACACCCTGGTGA
ACCGCATCGAGCTGAAGGGCATCGACTTCAAGGAGGACGGCAACATCCTGGGGCACAAGCTGGAGTACAA
CTACAACAGCCACAACGTCTATATCATGGCCGACAAGCAGAAGAACGGCATCAAGGTGAACTTCAAGATC
CGCCACAACATCGAGGACGGCAGCGTGCAGCTCGCCGACCACTACCAGCAGAACACCCCCATCGGCGACG
GCCCCGTGCTGCTGCCCGACAACCACTACCTGAGCACCCAGTCCGCCCTGAGCAAAGACCCCAACGAGAA
GCGCGATCACATGGTCCTGCTGGAGTTCGTGACCGCCGCCGGGATCACTCTCGGCATGGACGAGCTGTAC
AAGTAAGCGGCCGCGACTCTAGAGTCGACCTGCAGGCATGCAAGCTTCAGGTAGCCGGCTAACGTTATCA
AGCTTATCGATAATCAACCTCTGGATTACAAAATTTGTGAAAGATTGACTGGTATTCTTAACTATGTTGC
TCCTTTTACGCTATGTGGATACGCTGCTTTAATGCCTTTGTATCATGCTATTGCTTCCCGTATGGCTTTC
ATTTTCTCCTCCTTGTATAAATCCTGGTTGCTGTCTCTTTATGAGGAGTTGTGGCCCGTTGTCAGGCAAC
GTGGCGTGGTGTGCACTGTGTTTGCTGACGCAACCCCCACTGGTTGGGGCATTGCCACCACCTGTCAGCT
CCTTTCCGGGACTTTCGCTTTCCCCCTCCCTATTGCCACGGCGGAACTCATCGCCGCCTGCCTTGCCCGC
TGCTGGACAGGGGCTCGGCTGTTGGGCACTGACAATTCCGTGGTGTTGTCGGGGAAATCATCGTCCTTTC
CTTGGCTGCTCGCCTGTGTTGCCACCTGGATTCTGCGCGGGACGTCCTTCTGCTACGTCCCTTCGGCCCT
CAATCCAGCGGACCTTCCTTCCCGCGGCCTGCTGCCGGCTCTGCGGCCTCTTCCGCGTCTTCGCCTTCGC
CCTCAGACGAGTCGGATCTCCCTTTGGGCCGCCTCCCCGCATCGATACCGTCGACCTCGATCGAGACCTA
GAAAAACATGGAGCAATCACAAGTAGCAATACAGCAGCTACCAATGCTGATTGTGCCTGGCTAGAAGCAC
AAGAGGAGGAGGAGGTGGGTTTTCCAGTCACACCTCAGGTACCTTTAAGACCAATGACTTACAAGGCAGC
TGTAGATCTTAGCCACTTTTTAAAAGAAAAGGGGGGACTGGAAGGGCTAATTCACTCCCAACGAAGACAA
GATCTGCTTTTTGCTTGTACTGGGTCTCTCTGGTTAGACCAGATCTGAGCCTGGGAGCTCTCTGGCTAAC
TAGGGAACCCACTGCTTAAGCCTCAATAAAGCTTGCCTTGAGTGCTTCAAGTAGTGTGTGCCCGTCTGTT
GTGTGACTCTGGTAACTAGAGATCCCTCAGACCCTTTTAGTCAGTGTGGAAAATCTCTAGCAGTAGTAGT
TCATGTCATCTTATTATTCAGTATTTATAACTTGCAAAGAAATGAATATCAGAGAGTGAGAGGAACTTGT
TTATTGCAGCTTATAATGGTTACAAATAAAGCAATAGCATCACAAATTTCACAAATAAAGCATTTTTTTC
ACTGCATTCTAGTTGTGGTTTGTCCAAACTCATCAATGTATCTTATCATGTCTGGCTCTAGCTATCCCGC
CCCTAACTCCGCCCATCCCGCCCCTAACTCCGCCCAGTTCCGCCCATTCTCCGCCCCATGGCTGACTAAT
TTTTTTTATTTATGCAGAGGCCGAGGCCGCCTCGGCCTCTGAGCTATTCCAGAAGTAGTGAGGAGGCTTT
TTTGGAGGCCTAGGGACGTACCCAATTCGCCCTATAGTGAGTCGTATTAGCATGTGAGCAAAAGGCCAGC
ATAAATCAAAAGAATAGACCGAGATAGGGT
[37 nt withheld, positions 6331-6367]
AAAGAACGTGGACTCCAACGTCAAAGG
[49 nt withheld, positions 6395-6443]
T
[91 nt withheld, positions 6445-6535]
G
[124 nt withheld, positions 6537-6660]
CAGGTGGCACTTTTCGGGGAAATGTGCGCGGAACCCCTATTTGTTTATTTTTCTAAATACATTCAAATAT
GTATCCGCTCATGAGACAATAACCCTGATAAATGCTTCAATAATATTGAAAAAGGAAGAGTATGAGTATT
CAACATTTCCGTGTCGCCCTTATTCCCTTTTTTGCGGCATTTTGCCTTCCTGTTTTTGCTCACCCAGAAA
CGCTGGTGAAAGTAAAAGATGCTGAAGATCAGTTGGGTGCACGAGTGGGTTACATCGAACTGGATCTCAA
CAGCGGTAAGATCCTTGAGAGTTTTCGCCCCGAAGAACGTTTTCCAATGATGAGCACTTTTAAAGTTCTG
CTATGTGGCGCGGTATTATCCCGTATTGACGCCGGGCAAGAGCAACTCGGTCGCCGCATACACTATTCTC
AGAATGACTTGGTTGAGTACTCACCAGTCACAGAAAAGCATCTTACGGATGGCATGACAGTAAGAGAATT
ATGCAGTGCTGCCATAACCATGAGTGATAACACTGCGGCCAACTTACTTCTGACAACGATCGGAGGACCG
AAGGAGCTAACCGCTTTTTTGCACAACATGGGGGATCATGTAACTCGCCTTGATCGTTGGGAACCGAAGC
TGAATGAAGCCATACCAAACGACGAGCGTGACACCACGATGCCTGTAGCAATGGCAACAACGTTGCGCAA
ACTATTAACTGGCGAACTACTTACTCTAGCTTCCCGGCAACAATTAATAGACTGGATGGAGGCGGATAAA
GTTGCAGGACCACTTCTGCGCTCGGCCCTTCCGGCTGGCTGGTTTATTGCTGATAAATCTGGAGCCGGTG
AGCGTGGGTCTCGCGGTATCATTGCAGCACTGGGGCCAGATGGTAAGCCCTCCCGTATCGTAGTTATCTA
CACGACGGGGAGTCAGGCAACTATGGATGAACGAAATAGACAGATCGCTGAGATAGGTGCCTCACTGATT
AAGCATTGGTAACTGTCAGACCAAGTTTACTCATATATACTTTAGATTGATTTAAAACTTCATTTTTAAT
TTAAAAGGATCTAGGTGAAGATCCTTTTTGATAATCTCATGACCAAAATCCCTTAACGTGAGTTTTCGTT
CCACTGAGCGTCAGACCCCGTAGAAAAGATCAAAGGATCTTCTTGAGATCCTTTTTTTCTGCGCGTAATC
TGCTGCTTGCAAACAAAAAAACCACCGCTACCAGCGGTGGTTTGTTTGCCGGATCAAGAGCTACCAACTC
TTTTTCCGAAGGTAACTGGCTTCAGCAGAGCGCAGATACCAAATACTGTCCTTCTAGTGTAGCCGTAGTT
AGGCCACCACTTCAAGAACTCTGTAGCACCGCCTACATACCTCGCTCTGCTAATCCTGTTACCAGTGGCT
GCTGCCAGTGGCGATAAGTCGTGTCTTACCGGGTTGGACTCAAGACGATAGTTACCGGATAAGGCGCAGC
GGTCGGGCTGAACGGGGGGTTCGTGCACACAGCCCAGCTTGGAGCGAACGACCTACACCGAACTGAGATA
CCTACAGCGTGAGCTATGAGAAAGCGCCACGCTTCCCGAAGGGAGAAAGGCGGACAGGTATCCGGTAAGC
GGCAGGGTCGGAACAGGAGAGCGCACGAGGGAGCTTCCAGGGGGAAACGCCTGGTATCTTTATAGTCCTG
TCGGGTTTCGCCACCTCTGACTTGAGCGTCGATTTTTGTGATGCTCGTCAGGGGGGCGGAGCCTATGGAA
AAACGCCAGCAACGCGGCCTTTTTACGGTTCCTGGCCTTTTGCTGGCCTTTTGCTCACATGTTCTTTCCT
GCGTTATCCCCTGATTCTGTGGATAACCGTATTACCGCCATGCATTAGTTATTAATAGTAATCAATTACG
GGGTCATTAGTTCATAGCCCATATATGGAGTTCCGCGTTACATAACTTACGGTAAATGGCCCGCCTGGCT
GACCGCCCAACGACCCCCGCCCATTGACGTCAATAATGACGTATGTTCCCATAGTAACGCCAATAGGGAC
TTTCCATTGACGTCAATGGGTGGAGTATTTACGGTAAACTGCCCACTTGGCAGTACATCAAGTGTATCAT
ATGCCAAGTACGCCCCCTATTGACGTCAATGACGGTAAATGGCCCGCCTGGCATTATGCCCAGTACATGA
CCTTATGGGACTTTCCTACTTGGCAGTACATCTACGTATTAGTCATCGCTATTACCATGGTGATGCGGTT
TTGGCAGTACATCAATGGGCGTGGATAGCGGTTTGACTCACGGGGATTTCCAAGTCTCCACCCCATTGAC
GTCAATGGGAGTTTGTTTTGGCACCAAAATCAACGGGACTTTCCAAAATGTCGTAACAACTCCGCCCCAT
TGACGCAAATGGGCGGTAGGCGTGTACGGTGGGAGGTCTATATAAGCAGCGCGTTTTGCCTGTACTGGGT
CTCTCTGGTTAGACCAGATCTGAGCCTGGGAGCTCTCTGGCTAACTAGGGAACCCACTGCTTAAGCCTCA
ATAAAGCTTGCCTTGAGTGCTTCAAGTAGTGTGTGCCCGTCTGTTGTGTGACTCTGGTAACTAGAGATCC
CTCAGACCCTTTTAGTCAGTGTGGAAAATCTCTAGCAGTGGCGCCCGAACAGGGACTTGAAAGCGAAAGG
GAAACCAGAGGAGCTCTCTCGACGCAGGACTCGGCTTGCTGAAGCGCGCACGGCAAGAGGCGAGGGGCGG
CGACTGGTGAGTACGCCAAAAATTTTGACTAGCGGAGGCTAGAAGGAGAGAGATGGGTGCGAGAGCGTCA
GTATTAAGCGGGGGAGAATTAGATCGCGATGGGAAAAAATTCGGTTAAGGCCAGGGGGAAAGAAAAAATA
TAAATTAAAACATATAGTATGGGCAAGCAGGGAGCTAGAACGATTCGCAGTTAATCCTGGCCTGTTAGAA
ACATCAGAAGGCTGTAGACAAATACTGGGACAGCTACAACCATCCCTTCAGACAGGATCAGAAGAACTTA
GATCATTATATAATACAGTAGCAACCCTCTATTGTGTGCATCAAAGGATAGAGATAAAAGACACCAAGGA
AGCTTTAGACAAGATAGAGGAAGAGCAAAACAAAAGTAAGACCACCGCACAGCAAGCGGCCGGCCGCGCT
GATCTTCAGACCTGGAGGAGGAGATATGAGGGACAATTGGAGAAGTGAATTATATAAATATAAAGTAGTA
AAAATTGAACCATTAGGAGTAGCACCCACCAAGGCAAAGAGAAGAGTGGTGCAGAGAGAAAAAAGAGCAG
TGGGAATAGGAGCTTTGTTCCTTGGGTTCTTGGGAGCAGCAGGAAGCACTATGGGCGCAGCGTCAATGAC
GCTGACGGTACAGGCCAGACAATTATTGTCTGGTATAGTGCAGCAGCAGAACAATTTGCTGAGGGCTATT
GAGGCGCAACAGCATCTGTTGCAACTCACAGTCTGGGGCATCAAGCAGCTCCAGGCAAGAATCCTGGCTG
TGGAAAGATACCTAAAGGATCAACAGCTCCTGGGGATTTGGGGTTGCTCTGGAAAACTCATTTGCACCAC
TGCTGTGCCTTGGAATGCTAGTTGGAGTAATAAATCTCTGGAACAGATTTGGAATCACACGACCTGGATG
GAGTGGGACAGAGAAATTAACAATTACACAAGCTTAATACACTCCTTAATTGAAGAATCGCAAAACCAGC
AAGAAAAGAATGAACAAGAATTATTGGAATTAGATAAATGGGCAAGTTTGTGGAATTGGTTTAACATAAC
AAATTGGCTGTGGTATATAAAATTATTCATAATGATAGTAGGAGGCTTGGTAGGTTTAAGAATAGTTTTT
GCTGTACTTTCTATAGTGAATAGAGTTAGGCAGGGATATTCACCATTATCGTTTCAGACCCACCTCCCAA
CCCCGAGGG
