Features (pLannotate 1.2.2; 31 found; start..end, strand, type, name):
    122..1138    +  intron         chimeric intron: chimera between introns from chicken β-actin and rabbit β-globin
   1254..1278    +  protein_bind   attB1: mutant version of attB; recombination site for the Gateway® BP reaction BP Clonase™
   1299..2483    +  CDS            GNAS: GNAS2_HUMAN - Also known as GNAS1, GSP. Experimental evidence at protein level: Swiss-Prot protein existence level 1. Guanine nucleotide-binding proteins (G proteins) function as transducers in numerous signaling pathways controlled by G protein- coupled receptors (GPCRs) (PubMed:17110384). Signaling involves the activation of adenylyl cyclases, resulting in increased levels of the signaling molecule cAMP (PubMed:26206488, PubMed:8702665). GNAS functions downstream of several GPCRs, including beta-adrenergic receptors (PubMed:21488135). Stimulates the Ras signaling pathway via RAPGEF2 (PubMed:
   2521..2545    -  protein_bind   attB2: mutant version of attB; recombination site for the Gateway® BP reaction BP Clonase™
   2568..2588    +  CDS            FLAG (fragment): FLAG® epitope tag, followed by an enterokinase cleavage site
   2612..3172    +  misc_feature   IRES: internal ribosome entry site (IRES) of the encephalomyocarditis virus (EMCV)
   3175..3894    +  CDS            EGFP: the original enhanced GFP (Yang et al., 1996) mammalian codon-optimized
   3906..3936    +  misc_feature   MCS (fragment): pUC18/19 multiple cloning site
   3955..3971    +  misc_feature   MCS (fragment): pBluescript multiple cloning site
   3971..4559    +  misc_feature   WPRE: woodchuck hepatitis virus posttranscriptional regulatory element
   4560..4579    +  misc_feature   MCS (fragment): pBluescript multiple cloning site
   4581..4766    +  CDS            nef (fragment): NEF_HV1Z2 - Experimental evidence at protein level: Swiss-Prot protein existence level 1. Extracellular Nef protein targets CD4(+) T-lymphocytes for apoptosis by interacting with CXCR4 surface receptors. From Human immunodeficiency virus type 1 group M subtype D (isolate Z2/CDC-Z34) (HIV-1).
   4768..5001    +  LTR            3' LTR (ΔU3): self-inactivating 3' long terminal repeat (LTR) from HIV-1
   5073..5194    +  polyA_signal   SV40 poly(A) signal: SV40 polyadenylation signal
   5234..5369    +  rep_origin     SV40 ori: SV40 origin of replication
   5390..5408    -  promoter       T7 promoter: promoter for bacteriophage T7 RNA polymerase
   5431..5789    -  rep_origin     f1 ori (sequence partly withheld): f1 bacteriophage origin of replication; arrow indicates direction of (+) strand synthesis
   5816..5920    +  promoter       AmpR promoter: bla
   5921..6781    +  CDS            AmpR: β-lactamase; bla; confers resistance to ampicillin, carbenicillin, and related antibiotics
   6952..7540    +  rep_origin     ori: high-copy-number ColE1/pMB1/pBR322/pUC origin of replication
   7715..8018    +  enhancer       CMV enhancer: human cytomegalovirus immediate early enhancer
   8019..8218    +  promoter       CMV promoter: human cytomegalovirus (CMV) immediate early promoter
   8236..8416    +  LTR            5' LTR (truncated): truncated 5' long terminal repeat (LTR) from HIV-1
   8463..8588    +  misc_feature   HIV-1 Ψ: packaging signal of human immunodeficiency virus type 1
   8572..8910    +  CDS            HIV-1 gag (fragment): gag protein from human immunodeficiency virus 1; gag
   9085..9318    +  misc_feature   RRE: The Rev response element (RRE) of HIV-1 allows for Rev-dependent mRNA export from the nucleus to the cytoplasm.
   9695..9795    +  CDS            Rev (fragment): human immunodeficiency virus 1 (HIV-1) Rev protein; rev; enhances nuclear export of unspliced and incompletely spliced viral mRNAs
   9845..9962    +  misc_feature   cPPT/CTS: central polypurine tract and central termination sequence of HIV-1
  10060..10439   +  enhancer       CMV enhancer: human cytomegalovirus immediate early enhancer
  10441..8       +  promoter       chicken β-actin promoter (fragment) (across the origin): No description available
  10547..121     +  promoter       chicken β-actin promoter (fragment) (across the origin): contains a 21-bp deletion relative to the standard chicken β-actin promoter
>Addgene plasmid #176991 | GNAS_pLENTI-CAG-IRES-GFP | addgene full sequence | sequence record 351286 | Addgene Partial NGS Result
GGGCGGGGCGAGGCGGAGAGGTGCGGCGGCAGCCAATCAGAGCGGCGCGCTCCGAAAGTTTCCTTTTATG
GCGAGGCGGCGGCGGCGGCGGCCCTATAAAAAGCGAAGCGCGCGGCGGGCGGGAGTCGCTGCGCGCTGCC
TTCGCCCCGTGCCCCGCTCCGCCGCCGCCTCGCGCCGCCCGCCCCGGCTCTGACTGACCGCGTTACTCCC
ACAGGTGAGCGGGCGGGACGGCCCTTCTCCTCCGGGCTGTAATTAGCGCTTGGTTTAATGACGGCTTGTT
TCTTTTCTGTGGCTGCGTGAAAGCCTTGAGGGGCTCCGGGAGGGCCCTTTGTGCGGGGGGAGCGGCTCGG
GGGGTGCGTGCGTGTGTGTGTGCGTGGGGAGCGCCGCGTGCGGCTCCGCGCTGCCCGGCGGCTGTGAGCG
CTGCGGGCGCGGCGCGGGGCTTTGTGCGCTCCGCAGTGTGCGCGAGGGGAGCGCGGCCGGGGGCGGTGCC
CCGCGGTGCGGGGGGGGCTGCGAGGGGAACAAAGGCTGCGTGCGGGGTGTGTGCGTGGGGGGGTGAGCAG
GGGGTGTGGGCGCGTCGGTCGGGCTGCAACCCCCCCTGCACCCCCCTCCCCGAGTTGCTGAGCACGGCCC
GGCTTCGGGTGCGGGGCTCCGTACGGGGCGTGGCGCGGGGCTCGCCGTGCCGGGCGGGGGGTGGCGGCAG
GTGGGGGTGCCGGGCGGGGCGGGGCCGCCTCGGGCCGGGGAGGGCTCGGGGGAGGGGCGCGGCGGCCCCC
GGAGCGCCGGCGGCTGTCGAGGCGCGGCGAGCCGCAGCCATTGCCTTTTATGGTAATCGTGCGAGAGGGC
GCAGGGACTTCCTTTGTCCCAAATCTGTGCGGAGCCGAAATCTGGGAGGCGCCGCCGCACCCCCTCTAGC
GGGCGCGGGGCGAAGCGGTGCGGCGCCGGCAGGAAGGAAATGGGCGGGGAGGGCCTTCGTGCGTCGCCGC
GCCGCCGTCCCCTTCTCCCTCTCCAGCCTCGGGGCTGTCCGCGGGGGGACGGCTGCCTTCGGGGGGGACG
GGGCAGGGCGGGGTTCGGCTTCTGGCGTGTGACCGGCGGCTCTAGAGCCTCTGCTAACCATGTTCATGCC
TTCTTCTTTTTCCTACAGCTCCTGGGCAACGTGCTGGTTATTGTGCTGTCTCATCATTTTGGCAAAGAAT
TCCCCTAGCCGCGGAATCTAGACTGCCGGATCGAATTGTCGACGAATTCGGATCTGGCCAATCACAAGTT
TGTACAAAAAAGCAGGCTCCGCGGCCGCCCCCTTCACCATGGGCTGCCTCGGGAACAGTAAGACCGAGGA
CCAGCGCAACGAGGAGAAGGCGCAGCGTGAGGCCAACAAAAAGATCGAGAAGCAGCTGCAGAAGGACAAG
CAGGTCTACCGGGCCACGCACCGCCTGCTGCTGCTGGGTGCTGGAGAATCTGGTAAAAGCACCATTGTGA
AGCAGATGAGGATCCTGCATGTTAATGGGTTTAATGGAGAGGGCGGCGAAGAGGACCCGCAGGCTGCAAG
GAGCAACAGCGATGGCAGTGAGAAGGCAACCAAAGTGCAGGACATCAAAAACAACCTGAAAGAGGCGATT
GAAACCATTGTGGCCGCCATGAGCAACCTGGTGCCCCCCGTGGAGCTGGCCAACCCCGAGAACCAGTTCA
GAGTGGACTACATCCTGAGTGTGATGAACGTGCCTGACTTTGACTTCCCTCCCGAATTCTATGAGCATGC
CAAGGCTCTGTGGGAGGATGAAGGAGTGCGTGCCTGCTACGAACGCTCCAACGAGTACCAGCTGATTGAC
TGTGCCCAGTACTTCCTGGACAAGATCGACGTGATCAAGCAGGCTGACTATGTGCCGAGCGATCAGGACC
TGCTTCGCTGCCGTGTCCTGACTTCTGGAATCTTTGAGACCAAGTTCCAGGTGGACAAAGTCAACTTCCA
CATGTTTGACGTGGGTGGCCAGCGCGATGAACGCCGCAAGTGGATCCAGTGCTTCAACGATGTGACTGCC
ATCATCTTCGTGGTGGCCAGCAGCAGCTACAACATGGTCATCCGGGAGGACAACCAGACCAACCGCCTGC
AGGAGGCTCTGAACCTCTTCAAGAGCATCTGGAACAACAGATGGCTGCGCACCATCTCTGTGATCCTGTT
CCTCAACAAGCAAGATCTGCTCGCTGAGAAAGTCCTTGCTGGGAAATCGAAGATTGAGGACTACTTTCCA
GAATTTGCTCGCTACACTACTCCTGAGGATGCTACTCCCGAGCCCGGAGAGGACCCACGCGTGACCCGGG
CCAAGTACTTCATTCGAGATGAGTTTCTGAGGATCAGCACTGCCAGTGGAGATGGGCGTCACTACTGCTA
CCCTCATTTCACCTGCGCTGTGGACACTGAGAACATCCGCCGTGTGTTCAACGACTGCCGTGACATCATT
CAGCGCATGCACCTTCGTCAGTACGAGCTGCTCTACTAGCCAACTTTCTTGTACAAGGGTGGGCGCGCCG
ACCCAGCTTTCTTGTACAAAGTGGTGGGAGGAGGTGGATCTGGCGACTACAAGGACGACGATGACAAGTG
ACTCGAGCGGGATCAATTCCGCCCCCCCCCTAACGTTACTGGCCGAAGCCGCTTGGAATAAGGCCGGTGT
GCGTTTGTCTATATGTTATTTTCCACCATATTGCCGTCTTTTGGCAATGTGAGGGCCCGGAAACCTGGCC
CTGTCTTCTTGACGAGCATTCCTAGGGGTCTTTCCCCTCTCGCCAAAGGAATGCAAGGTCTGTTGAATGT
CGTGAAGGAAGCAGTTCCTCTGGAAGCTTCTTGAAGACAAACAACGTCTGTAGCGACCCTTTGCAGGCAG
CGGAACCCCCCACCTGGCGACAGGTGCCTCTGCGGCCAAAAGCCACGTGTATAAGATACACCTGCAAAGG
CGGCACAACCCCAGTGCCACGTTGTGAGTTGGATAGTTGTGGAAAGAGTCAAATGGCTCTCCTCAAGCGT
ATTCAACAAGGGGCTGAAGGATGCCCAGAAGGTACCCCATTGTATGGGATCTGATCTGGGGCCTCGGTGC
ACATGCTTTACATGTGTTTAGTCGAGGTTAAAAAAACGTCTAGGCCCCCCGAACCACGGGGACGTGGTTT
TCCTTTGAAAAACACGATAATACCATGGTGAGCAAGGGCGAGGAGCTGTTCACCGGGGTGGTGCCCATCC
TGGTCGAGCTGGACGGCGACGTAAACGGCCACAAGTTCAGCGTGTCCGGCGAGGGCGAGGGCGATGCCAC
CTACGGCAAGCTGACCCTGAAGTTCATCTGCACCACCGGCAAGCTGCCCGTGCCCTGGCCCACCCTCGTG
ACCACCCTGACCTACGGCGTGCAGTGCTTCAGCCGCTACCCCGACCACATGAAGCAGCACGACTTCTTCA
AGTCCGCCATGCCCGAAGGCTACGTCCAGGAGCGCACCATCTTCTTCAAGGACGACGGCAACTACAAGAC
CCGCGCCGAGGTGAAGTTCGAGGGCGACACCCTGGTGAACCGCATCGAGCTGAAGGGCATCGACTTCAAG
GAGGACGGCAACATCCTGGGGCACAAGCTGGAGTACAACTACAACAGCCACAACGTCTATATCATGGCCG
ACAAGCAGAAGAACGGCATCAAGGTGAACTTCAAGATCCGCCACAACATCGAGGACGGCAGCGTGCAGCT
CGCCGACCACTACCAGCAGAACACCCCCATCGGCGACGGCCCCGTGCTGCTGCCCGACAACCACTACCTG
AGCACCCAGTCCGCCCTGAGCAAAGACCCCAACGAGAAGCGCGATCACATGGTCCTGCTGGAGTTCGTGA
CCGCCGCCGGGATCACTCTCGGCATGGACGAGCTGTACAAGTAAAGCGGCCGCGACTCTAGAGTCGACCT
GCAGGCATGCAAGCTTCAGGTAGCCGGCTAACGTTATCAAGCTTATCGATAATCAACCTCTGGATTACAA
AATTTGTGAAAGATTGACTGGTATTCTTAACTATGTTGCTCCTTTTACGCTATGTGGATACGCTGCTTTA
ATGCCTTTGTATCATGCTATTGCTTCCCGTATGGCTTTCATTTTCTCCTCCTTGTATAAATCCTGGTTGC
TGTCTCTTTATGAGGAGTTGTGGCCCGTTGTCAGGCAACGTGGCGTGGTGTGCACTGTGTTTGCTGACGC
AACCCCCACTGGTTGGGGCATTGCCACCACCTGTCAGCTCCTTTCCGGGACTTTCGCTTTCCCCCTCCCT
ATTGCCACGGCGGAACTCATCGCCGCCTGCCTTGCCCGCTGCTGGACAGGGGCTCGGCTGTTGGGCACTG
ACAATTCCGTGGTGTTGTCGGGGAAATCATCGTCCTTTCCTTGGCTGCTCGCCTGTGTTGCCACCTGGAT
TCTGCGCGGGACGTCCTTCTGCTACGTCCCTTCGGCCCTCAATCCAGCGGACCTTCCTTCCCGCGGCCTG
CTGCCGGCTCTGCGGCCTCTTCCGCGTCTTCGCCTTCGCCCTCAGACGAGTCGGATCTCCCTTTGGGCCG
CCTCCCCGCATCGATACCGTCGACCTCGATCGAGACCTAGAAAAACATGGAGCAATCACAAGTAGCAATA
CAGCAGCTACCAATGCTGATTGTGCCTGGCTAGAAGCACAAGAGGAGGAGGAGGTGGGTTTTCCAGTCAC
ACCTCAGGTACCTTTAAGACCAATGACTTACAAGGCAGCTGTAGATCTTAGCCACTTTTTAAAAGAAAAG
GGGGGACTGGAAGGGCTAATTCACTCCCAACGAAGACAAGATCTGCTTTTTGCTTGTACTGGGTCTCTCT
GGTTAGACCAGATCTGAGCCTGGGAGCTCTCTGGCTAACTAGGGAACCCACTGCTTAAGCCTCAATAAAG
CTTGCCTTGAGTGCTTCAAGTAGTGTGTGCCCGTCTGTTGTGTGACTCTGGTAACTAGAGATCCCTCAGA
CCCTTTTAGTCAGTGTGGAAAATCTCTAGCAGTAGTAGTTCATGTCATCTTATTATTCAGTATTTATAAC
TTGCAAAGAAATGAATATCAGAGAGTGAGAGGAACTTGTTTATTGCAGCTTATAATGGTTACAAATAAAG
CAATAGCATCACAAATTTCACAAATAAAGCATTTTTTTCACTGCATTCTAGTTGTGGTTTGTCCAAACTC
ATCAATGTATCTTATCATGTCTGGCTCTAGCTATCCCGCCCCTAACTCCGCCCATCCCGCCCCTAACTCC
GCCCAGTTCCGCCCATTCTCCGCCCCATGGCTGACTAATTTTTTTTATTTATGCAGAGGCCGAGGCCGCC
TCGGCCTCTGAGCTATTCCAGAAGTAGTGAGGAGGCTTTTTTGGAGGCCTAGGGACGTACCCAATTCGCC
CTATAGTGAGTCGTATTAGCATGTGAGCAAAAGGCCAGCATAAATCAAAAGAATAGACCGAGATAGGGT
[37 nt withheld, positions 5460-5496]
AAAGAACGTGGACTCCAACGTCAAAGG
[49 nt withheld, positions 5524-5572]
T
[91 nt withheld, positions 5574-5664]
G
[124 nt withheld, positions 5666-5789]
CAGGTGGCACTTTTCGGGGAAATGTGCGCGGAACCCCTATTTGTTTATTTTTCTAAATACATTCAAATAT
GTATCCGCTCATGAGACAATAACCCTGATAAATGCTTCAATAATATTGAAAAAGGAAGAGTATGAGTATT
CAACATTTCCGTGTCGCCCTTATTCCCTTTTTTGCGGCATTTTGCCTTCCTGTTTTTGCTCACCCAGAAA
CGCTGGTGAAAGTAAAAGATGCTGAAGATCAGTTGGGTGCACGAGTGGGTTACATCGAACTGGATCTCAA
CAGCGGTAAGATCCTTGAGAGTTTTCGCCCCGAAGAACGTTTTCCAATGATGAGCACTTTTAAAGTTCTG
CTATGTGGCGCGGTATTATCCCGTATTGACGCCGGGCAAGAGCAACTCGGTCGCCGCATACACTATTCTC
AGAATGACTTGGTTGAGTACTCACCAGTCACAGAAAAGCATCTTACGGATGGCATGACAGTAAGAGAATT
ATGCAGTGCTGCCATAACCATGAGTGATAACACTGCGGCCAACTTACTTCTGACAACGATCGGAGGACCG
AAGGAGCTAACCGCTTTTTTGCACAACATGGGGGATCATGTAACTCGCCTTGATCGTTGGGAACCGAAGC
TGAATGAAGCCATACCAAACGACGAGCGTGACACCACGATGCCTGTAGCAATGGCAACAACGTTGCGCAA
ACTATTAACTGGCGAACTACTTACTCTAGCTTCCCGGCAACAATTAATAGACTGGATGGAGGCGGATAAA
GTTGCAGGACCACTTCTGCGCTCGGCCCTTCCGGCTGGCTGGTTTATTGCTGATAAATCTGGAGCCGGTG
AGCGTGGGTCTCGCGGTATCATTGCAGCACTGGGGCCAGATGGTAAGCCCTCCCGTATCGTAGTTATCTA
CACGACGGGGAGTCAGGCAACTATGGATGAACGAAATAGACAGATCGCTGAGATAGGTGCCTCACTGATT
AAGCATTGGTAACTGTCAGACCAAGTTTACTCATATATACTTTAGATTGATTTAAAACTTCATTTTTAAT
TTAAAAGGATCTAGGTGAAGATCCTTTTTGATAATCTCATGACCAAAATCCCTTAACGTGAGTTTTCGTT
CCACTGAGCGTCAGACCCCGTAGAAAAGATCAAAGGATCTTCTTGAGATCCTTTTTTTCTGCGCGTAATC
TGCTGCTTGCAAACAAAAAAACCACCGCTACCAGCGGTGGTTTGTTTGCCGGATCAAGAGCTACCAACTC
TTTTTCCGAAGGTAACTGGCTTCAGCAGAGCGCAGATACCAAATACTGTTCTTCTAGTGTAGCCGTAGTT
AGGCCACCACTTCAAGAACTCTGTAGCACCGCCTACATACCTCGCTCTGCTAATCCTGTTACCAGTGGCT
GCTGCCAGTGGCGATAAGTCGTGTCTTACCGGGTTGGACTCAAGACGATAGTTACCGGATAAGGCGCAGC
GGTCGGGCTGAACGGGGGGTTCGTGCACACAGCCCAGCTTGGAGCGAACGACCTACACCGAACTGAGATA
CCTACAGCGTGAGCTATGAGAAAGCGCCACGCTTCCCGAAGGGAGAAAGGCGGACAGGTATCCGGTAAGC
GGCAGGGTCGGAACAGGAGAGCGCACGAGGGAGCTTCCAGGGGGAAACGCCTGGTATCTTTATAGTCCTG
TCGGGTTTCGCCACCTCTGACTTGAGCGTCGATTTTTGTGATGCTCGTCAGGGGGGCGGAGCCTATGGAA
AAACGCCAGCAACGCGGCCTTTTTACGGTTCCTGGCCTTTTGCTGGCCTTTTGCTCACATGTTCTTTCCT
GCGTTATCCCCTGATTCTGTGGATAACCGTATTACCGCCATGCATTAGTTATTAATAGTAATCAATTACG
GGGTCATTAGTTCATAGCCCATATATGGAGTTCCGCGTTACATAACTTACGGTAAATGGCCCGCCTGGCT
GACCGCCCAACGACCCCCGCCCATTGACGTCAATAATGACGTATGTTCCCATAGTAACGCCAATAGGGAC
TTTCCATTGACGTCAATGGGTGGAGTATTTACGGTAAACTGCCCACTTGGCAGTACATCAAGTGTATCAT
ATGCCAAGTACGCCCCCTATTGACGTCAATGACGGTAAATGGCCCGCCTGGCATTATGCCCAGTACATGA
CCTTATGGGACTTTCCTACTTGGCAGTACATCTACGTATTAGTCATCGCTATTACCATGGTGATGCGGTT
TTGGCAGTACATCAATGGGCGTGGATAGCGGTTTGACTCACGGGGATTTCCAAGTCTCCACCCCATTGAC
GTCAATGGGAGTTTGTTTTGGCACCAAAATCAACGGGACTTTCCAAAATGTCGTAACAACTCCGCCCCAT
TGACGCAAATGGGCGGTAGGCGTGTACGGTGGGAGGTCTATATAAGCAGCGCGTTTTGCCTGTACTGGGT
CTCTCTGGTTAGACCAGATCTGAGCCTGGGAGCTCTCTGGCTAACTAGGGAACCCACTGCTTAAGCCTCA
ATAAAGCTTGCCTTGAGTGCTTCAAGTAGTGTGTGCCCGTCTGTTGTGTGACTCTGGTAACTAGAGATCC
CTCAGACCCTTTTAGTCAGTGTGGAAAATCTCTAGCAGTGGCGCCCGAACAGGGACTTGAAAGCGAAAGG
GAAACCAGAGGAGCTCTCTCGACGCAGGACTCGGCTTGCTGAAGCGCGCACGGCAAGAGGCGAGGGGCGG
CGACTGGTGAGTACGCCAAAAATTTTGACTAGCGGAGGCTAGAAGGAGAGAGATGGGTGCGAGAGCGTCA
GTATTAAGCGGGGGAGAATTAGATCGCGATGGGAAAAAATTCGGTTAAGGCCAGGGGGAAAGAAAAAATA
TAAATTAAAACATATAGTATGGGCAAGCAGGGAGCTAGAACGATTCGCAGTTAATCCTGGCCTGTTAGAA
ACATCAGAAGGCTGTAGACAAATACTGGGACAGCTACAACCATCCCTTCAGACAGGATCAGAAGAACTTA
GATCATTATATAATACAGTAGCAACCCTCTATTGTGTGCATCAAAGGATAGAGATAAAAGACACCAAGGA
AGCTTTAGACAAGATAGAGGAAGAGCAAAACAAAAGTAAGACCACCGCACAGCAAGCGGCCGGCCGCTGA
TCTTCAGACCTGGAGGAGGAGATATGAGGGACAATTGGAGAAGTGAATTATATAAATATAAAGTAGTAAA
AATTGAACCATTAGGAGTAGCACCCACCAAGGCAAAGAGAAGAGTGGTGCAGAGAGAAAAAAGAGCAGTG
GGAATAGGAGCTTTGTTCCTTGGGTTCTTGGGAGCAGCAGGAAGCACTATGGGCGCAGCGTCAATGACGC
TGACGGTACAGGCCAGACAATTATTGTCTGGTATAGTGCAGCAGCAGAACAATTTGCTGAGGGCTATTGA
GGCGCAACAGCATCTGTTGCAACTCACAGTCTGGGGCATCAAGCAGCTCCAGGCAAGAATCCTGGCTGTG
GAAAGATACCTAAAGGATCAACAGCTCCTGGGGATTTGGGGTTGCTCTGGAAAACTCATTTGCACCACTG
CTGTGCCTTGGAATGCTAGTTGGAGTAATAAATCTCTGGAACAGATTTGGAATCACACGACCTGGATGGA
GTGGGACAGAGAAATTAACAATTACACAAGCTTAATACACTCCTTAATTGAAGAATCGCAAAACCAGCAA
GAAAAGAATGAACAAGAATTATTGGAATTAGATAAATGGGCAAGTTTGTGGAATTGGTTTAACATAACAA
ATTGGCTGTGGTATATAAAATTATTCATAATGATAGTAGGAGGCTTGGTAGGTTTAAGAATAGTTTTTGC
TGTACTTTCTATAGTGAATAGAGTTAGGCAGGGATATTCACCATTATCGTTTCAGACCCACCTCCCAACC
CCGAGGGGACCCGACAGGCCCGAAGGAATAGAAGAAGAAGGTGGAGAGAGAGACAGAGACAGATCCATTC
GATTAGTGAACGGATCGGCACTGCGTGCGCCAATTCTGCAGACAAATGGCAGTATTCATCCACAATTTTA
AAAGAAAAGGGGGGATTGGGGGGTACAGTGCAGGGGAAAGAATAGTAGACATAATAGCAACAGACATACA
AACTAAAGAATTACAAAAACAAATTACAAAAATTCAAAATTTTCGGGTTTATTACAGGGACAGCAGAGAT
CCAGTTTGGTTAGTACCGGGCCCGCTCTAGCCCTAGATTTAAATCGATGTACGGGCCAGATATACGCGTT
GACATTGATTATTGACTAGTTATTAATAGTAATCAATTACGGGGTCATTAGTTCATAGCCCATATATGGA
GTTCCGCGTTACATAACTTACGGTAAATGGCCCGCCTGGCTGACCGCCCAACGACCCCCGCCCATTGACG
TCAATAATGACGTATGTTCCCATAGTAACGCCAATAGGGACTTTCCATTGACGTCAATGGGTGGAGTATT
TACGGTAAACTGCCCACTTGGCAGTACATCAAGTGTATCATATGCCAAGTACGCCCCCTATTGACGTCAA
TGACGGTAAATGGCCCGCCTGGCATTATGCCCAGTACATGACCTTATGGGACTTTCCTACTTGGCAGTAC
ATCTACGTATTAGTCATCGCTATTACCATGGTCGAGGTGAGCCCCACGTTCTGCTTCACTCTCCCCATCT
CCCCCCCCTCCCCACCCCCAATTTTGTATTTATTTATTTTTTAATTATTTTGTGCAGCGATGGGGGCGGG
GGG
